>Addgene plasmid #184696 | pKLV2-EF1a-NucGFP | addgene full sequence | sequence record 363232 | Addgene NGS Result
CTCGGGGACTGTGGGCGATGTGCGCTCTGCCCACTGACGGGCACCGGAGCCTCACGCATGCTCTTCTCCA
CCTCAGTGATGACGAGAGCGGGCGGGTGAGGGGGCGGGAACGCAGCGATCTCTGGGTTCTACGTTAGTGG
GAGTTTAACGACGGTCCCTGGGATTCCCCAAGGCAGGGGCGAGTCCTTTTGTATGAATTACTCTCAGCTC
CGGTCGGGGCGGGTTGGGGGGGGTGGTGACGGGGAGGCCGCCTGGAAGGGACGTGCAGAATCTTCCCTCT
ACCATTGCTGGCTTAGCTCCAAAGGTTGTATTGAGATTAGGGTGTACCTTCGCCTCTCAATCAGCCTCCC
GTCCTCAGCCTTGCCATCTCGCTAGTCCGGGACAAATCCCTAGAGCGTCTTCCTCTGCGGGTCTCAGCCC
AGCCCGGGGTTGGCTCCTCCTCCGCCCCGGCTTCCGCGCCCCTCACGCGTAGGGCCCGGTACTAACCAAA
CTGGATCTCTGCTGTCCCTGTAATAAACCCGAAAATTTTGAATTTTTGTAATTTGTTTTTGTAATTCTTT
AGTTTGTATGTCTGTTGCTATTATGTCTACTATTCTTTCCCCTGCACTGTACCCCCCAATCCCCCCTTTT
CTTTTAAAATTGTGGATGAATACTGCCATTTGTCTGCAGAATTGGCGCACGCAGTGCCGATCCGTTCACT
AATCGAATGGATCTGTCTCTGTCTCTCTCTCCACCTTCTTCTTCTATTCCTTCGGGCCTGTCGGGTCCCC
TCGGGGTTGGGAGGTGGGTCTGAAACGATAATGGTGAATATCCCTGCCTAACTCTATTCACTATAGAAAG
TACAGCAAAAACTATTCTTAAACCTACCAAGCCTCCTACTATCATTATGAATAATTTTATATACCACAGC
CAATTTGTTATGTTAAACCAATTCCACAAACTTGCCCATTTATCTAATTCCAATAATTCTTGTTCATTCT
TTTCTTGCTGGTTTTGCGATTCTTCAATTAAGGAGTGTATTAAGCTTGTGTAATTGTTAATTTCTCTGTC
CCACTCCATCCAGGTCGTGTGATTCCAAATCTGTTCCAGAGATTTATTACTCCAACTAGCATTCCAAGGC
ACAGCAGTGGTGCAAATGAGTTTTCCAGAGCAACCCCAAATCCCCAGGAGCTGTTGATCCTTTAGGTATC
TTTCCACAGCCAGGATTCTTGCCTGGAGCTGCTTGATGCCCCAGACTGTGAGTTGCAACAGATGCTGTTG
CGCCTCAATAGCCCTCAGCAAATTGTTCTGCTGCTGCACTATACCAGACAATAATTGTCTGGCCTGTACC
GTCAGCGTCATTGACGCTGCGCCCATAGTGCTTCCTGCTGCTCCCAAGAACCCAAGGAACAAAGCTCCTA
TTCCCACTGCTCTTTTTTCTCTCTGCACCACTCTTCTCTTTGCCTTGGTGGGTGCTACTCCTAATGGTTC
AATTTTTACTACTTTATATTTATATAATTCACTTCTCCAATTGTCCCTCATATCTCCTCCTCCAGGTCTG
AAGATCAGCGCGGCCGGCCGCTTGCTGTGCGGTGGTCTTACTTTTGTTTTGCTCTTCCTCTATCTTGTCT
AAAGCTTCCTTGGTGTCTTTTATCTCTATCCTTTGATGCACACAATAGAGGGTTGCTACTGTATTATATA
ATGATCTAAGTTCTTCTGATCCTGTCTGAAGGGATGGTTGTAGCTGTCCCAGTATTTGTCTACAGCCTTC
TGATGTTTCTAACAGGCCAGGATTAACTGCGAATCGTTCTAGCTCCCTGCTTGCCCATACTATATGTTTT
AATTTATATTTTTTCTTTCCCCCTGGCCTTAACCGAATTTTTTCCCATCGCGATCTAATTCTCCCCCGCT
TAATACTGACGCTCTCGCACCCATCTCTCTCCTTCTAGCCTCCGCTAGTCAAAATTTTTGGCGTACTCAC
CAGTCGCCGCCCCTCGCCTCTTGCCGTGCGCGCTTCAGCAAGCCGAGTCCTGCGTCGAGAGAGCTCCTCT
GGTTTCCCTTTCGCTTTCAAGTCCCTGTTCGGGCGCCACTGCTAGAGATTTTCCACACTGACTAAAAGGG
TCTGAGGGATCTCTAGTTACCAGAGTCACACAACAGACGGGCACACACTACTTGAAGCACTCAAGGCAAG
CTTTATTGAGGCTTAAGCAGTGGGTTCCCTAGTTAGCCAGAGAGCTCCCAGGCTCAGATCTGGTCTAACC
AGAGAGACCCAGTACAGGCAAAACGCGCTGCTTATATAGACCTCCCACCGTACACGCCTACCGCCCATTT
GCGTCAATGGGGCGGAGTTGTTACGACATTTTGGAAAGTCCCGTTGATTTTGGTGCCAAAACAAACTCCC
ATTGACGTCAATGGGGTGGAGACTTGGAAATCCCCGTGAGTCAAACCGCTATCCACGCCCATTGATGTAC
TGCCAAAACCGCATCACCATGGTAATAGCGATGACTAATACGTAGATGTACTGCCAAGTAGGAAAGTCCC
ATAAGGTCATGTACTGGGCATAATGCCAGGCGGGCCATTTACCGTCATTGACGTCAATAGGGGGCGTACT
TGGCATATGATACACTTGATGTACTGCCAAGTGGGCAGTTTACCGTAAATACTCCACCCATTGACGTCAA
TGGAAAGTCCCTATTGGCGTTACTATGGGAACATACGTCATTATTGACGTCAATGGGCGGGGGTCGTTGG
GCGGTCAGCCAGGCGGGCCATTTACCGTAAGTTATGTACTAGTCAATTCGCCCTATAGTGAGTCGTATTA
CGCGCGCTCACTGGCCGTCGTTTTACAACGTCGTGACTGGGAAAACCCTGGCGTTACCCAACTTAATCGC
CTTGCAGCACATCCCCCTTTCGCCAGCTGGCGTAATAGCGAAGAGGCCCGCACCGATCGCCCTTCCCAAC
AGTTGCGCAGCCTGAATGGCGAATGGG
[124 nt withheld, positions 2968-3091]
C
[91 nt withheld, positions 3093-3183]
A
[49 nt withheld, positions 3185-3233]
CCTTTGACGTTGGAGTCCACGTTCTTT
[37 nt withheld, positions 3261-3297]
ACCCTATCTCGGTCTATTCTTTTGATTTATAAGGGATTTTGCCGATTTCGGCCTATTGGTTAAAAAATGA
GCTGATTTAACAAAAATTTAACGCGAATTTTAACAAAATATTAACGCTTACAATTTAGGTGGCACTTTTC
GGGGAAATGTGCGCGGAACCCCTATTTGTTTATTTTTCTAAATACATTCAAATATGTATCCGCTCATGAG
ACAATAACCCTGATAAATGCTTCAATAATATTGAAAAAGGAAGAGTATGAGTATTCAACATTTCCGTGTC
GCCCTTATTCCCTTTTTTGCGGCATTTTGCCTTCCTGTTTTTGCTCACCCAGAAACGCTGGTGAAAGTAA
AAGATGCTGAAGATCAGTTGGGTGCACGAGTGGGTTACATCGAACTGGATCTCAACAGCGGTAAGATCCT
TGAGAGTTTTCGCCCCGAAGAACGTTTTCCAATGATGAGCACTTTTAAAGTTCTGCTATGTGGCGCGGTA
TTATCCCGTATTGACGCCGGGCAAGAGCAACTCGGTCGCCGCATACACTATTCTCAGAATGACTTGGTTG
AGTACTCACCAGTCACAGAAAAGCATCTTACGGATGGCATGACAGTAAGAGAATTATGCAGTGCTGCCAT
AACCATGAGTGATAACACTGCGGCCAACTTACTTCTGACAACGATCGGAGGACCGAAGGAGCTAACCGCT
TTTTTGCACAACATGGGGGATCATGTAACTCGCCTTGATCGTTGGGAACCGGAGCTGAATGAAGCCATAC
CAAACGACGAGCGTGACACCACGATGCCTGTAGCAATGGCAACAACGTTGCGCAAACTATTAACTGGCGA
ACTACTTACTCTAGCTTCCCGGCAACAATTAATAGACTGGATGGAGGCGGATAAAGTTGCAGGACCACTT
CTGCGCTCGGCCCTTCCGGCTGGCTGGTTTATTGCTGATAAATCTGGAGCCGGTGAGCGTGGGTCTCGCG
GTATCATTGCAGCACTGGGGCCAGATGGTAAGCCCTCCCGTATCGTAGTTATCTACACGACGGGGAGTCA
GGCAACTATGGATGAACGAAATAGACAGATCGCTGAGATAGGTGCCTCACTGATTAAGCATTGGTAACTG
TCAGACCAAGTTTACTCATATATACTTTAGATTGATTTAAAACTTCATTTTTAATTTAAAAGGATCTAGG
TGAAGATCCTTTTTGATAATCTCATGACCAAAATCCCTTAACGTGAGTTTTCGTTCCACTGAGCGTCAGA
CCCCGTAGAAAAGATCAAAGGATCTTCTTGAGATCCTTTTTTTCTGCGCGTAATCTGCTGCTTGCAAACA
AAAAAACCACCGCTACCAGCGGTGGTTTGTTTGCCGGATCAAGAGCTACCAACTCTTTTTCCGAAGGTAA
CTGGCTTCAGCAGAGCGCAGATACCAAATACTGTTCTTCTAGTGTAGCCGTAGTTAGGCCACCACTTCAA
GAACTCTGTAGCACCGCCTACATACCTCGCTCTGCTAATCCTGTTACCAGTGGCTGCTGCCAGTGGCGAT
AAGTCGTGTCTTACCGGGTTGGACTCAAGACGATAGTTACCGGATAAGGCGCAGCGGTCGGGCTGAACGG
GGGGTTCGTGCACACAGCCCAGCTTGGAGCGAACGACCTACACCGAACTGAGATACCTACAGCGTGAGCT
ATGAGAAAGCGCCACGCTTCCCGAAGGGAGAAAGGCGGACAGGTATCCGGTAAGCGGCAGGGTCGGAACA
GGAGAGCGCACGAGGGAGCTTCCAGGGGGAAACGCCTGGTATCTTTATAGTCCTGTCGGGTTTCGCCACC
TCTGACTTGAGCGTCGATTTTTGTGATGCTCGTCAGGGGGGCGGAGCCTATGGAAAAACGCCAGCAACGC
GGCCTTTTTACGGTTCCTGGCCTTTTGCTGGCCTTTTGCTCACATGTTCTTTCCTGCGTTATCCCCTGAT
TCTGTGGATAACCGTATTACCGCCTTTGAGTGAGCTGATACCGCTCGCCGCAGCCGAACGACCGAGCGCA
GCGAGTCAGTGAGCGAGGAAGCGGAAGAGCGCCCAATACGCAAACCGCCTCTCCCCGCGCGTTGGCCGAT
TCATTAATGCAGCTGGCACGACAGGTTTCCCGACTGGAAAGCGGGCAGTGAGCGCAACGCAATTAATGTG
AGTTAGCTCACTCATTAGGCACCCCAGGCTTTACACTTTATGCTCCCGGCTCGTATGTTGTGTGGAATTG
TGAGCGGATAACAATTTCACACAGGAAACAGCTATGACCATGATTACGCCAAGCGCGCAATTAACCCTCA
CTAAAGGGAACAAAAGCTTAATTAACGGCCGCCCATAGAGCCCACCGCATCCCCAGCATGCCTGCTATTG
ACTTCCCAATCCTCCCCCTTGCTGTCCTGCCCCACCCCACCCCCCAGAATAGAATGACACCTACTCAGAC
AATGCGATGCAATTTCCTCATTTTATTAGGAAAGGACAGTGGGAGTGGCACCTTCCAGGGTCAAGGAAGG
CACGGGGGAGGGGCAAACAACAGATGGCTGGCAACTAGAAGGCACAGTCGAGGCTGATCAGCGGGTTTAA
ACTGCTAGAGATTTTCCACACTGACTAAAAGGGTCTGAGGGATCTCTAGTTACCAGAGTCACACAACAGA
CGGGCACACACTACTTGAAGCACTCAAGGCAAGCTTTATTGAGGCTTAAGCAGTGGGTTCCCTAGTTAGC
CAGAGAGCTCCCAGGCTCAGATCTGGTCTAACCAGAGAGACTCTGGTCTAACCAGAGAGACCCAGTACAG
GCAAAAAGCAGATCTTGACTTCTTTGGGAGTGAATTAGCCCTTCCAGTCCCCCCTTTTCTTTTAAAAAGT
GGCTAAGATCTACAGCTGCCTTGTAAGTCATTGGTCTTAAAGGTACCTGCGGGGAGGCGGCCCAAAGGGA
GATCCGACTCGTCTGAGGGCGAAGGCGAAGACGCGGAAGAGGCCGCAGAGCCGGCAGCAGGCCGCGGGAA
GGAAGGTCCGCTGGATTGAGGGCCGAAGGGACGTAGCAGAAGGACGTCCCGCGCAGAATCCAGGTGGCAA
CACAGGCGAGCAGCCAAGGAAAGGACGATGATTTCCCCGACAACACCACGGAATTGTCAGTGCCCAACAG
CCGAGCCCCTGTCCAGCAGCGGGCAAGGCAGGCGGCGATGAGTTCCGCCGTGGCAATAGGGAGGGGGAAA
GCGAAAGTCCCGGAAAGGAGCTGACAGGTGGTGGCAATGCCCCAACCAGTGGGGGTTGCGTCAGCAAACA
CAGTGCACACCACGCCACGTTGCCTGACAACGGGCCACAACTCCTCATAAAGAGACAGCAACCAGGATTT
ATACAAGGAGGAGAAAATGAAAGCCATACGGGAAGCAATAGCATGATACAAAGGCATTAAAGCAGCGTAT
CCACATAGCGTAAAAGGAGCAACATAGTTAAGAATACCAGTCAATCTTTCACAAATTTTGTAATCCAGAG
GTTGAGCGGCCGCTTATACCTTACGCTTCTTCTTTGGCTTGTACAGCTCGTCCATGCCGAGAGTGATCCC
GGCGGCGGTCACGAACTCCAGCAGGACCATGTGATCGCGCTTCTCGTTGGGGTCTTTGCTCAGGGCGGAC
TGGGTGCTCAGGTAGTGGTTGTCGGGCAGCAGCACGGGGCCGTCGCCGATGGGGGTGTTCTGCTGGTAGT
GGTCGGCGAGCTGCACGCTGCCGTCCTCGATGTTGTGGCGGATCTTGAAGTTCACCTTGATGCCGTTCTT
CTGCTTGTCGGCCATGATATAGACGTTGTGGCTGTTGTAGTTGTACTCCAGCTTGTGCCCCAGGATGTTG
CCGTCCTCCTTGAAGTCGATGCCCTTCAGCTCGATGCGGTTCACCAGGGTGTCGCCCTCGAACTTCACCT
CGGCGCGGGTCTTGTAGTTGCCGTCGTCCTTGAAGAAGATGGTGCGCTCCTGGACGTAGCCTTCGGGCAT
GGCGGACTTGAAGAAGTCGTGCTGCTTCATGTGGTCGGGGTAGCGGCTGAAGCACTGCACGCCGTAGGTC
AGGGTGGTCACGAGGGTGGGCCAGGGCACGGGCAGCTTGCCGGTGGTGCAGATGAACTTCAGGGTCAGCT
TGCCGTAGGTGGCATCGCCCTCGCCCTCGCCGGACACGCTGAACTTGTGGCCGTTTACGTCGCCGTCCAG
CTCGACCAGGATGGGCACCACCCCGGTGAACAGCTCCTCGCCCTTGCTCACCATGGATCCCGCCATGGTG
GGCGCGCCAAGCTTCCACGACACCTGAAATGGAAGAAAAAAACTTTGAACCACTGTCTGAGGCTTGAGAA
TGAACCAAGATCCAAACTCAAAAAGGGCAAATTCCAAGGAGAATTACATCAAGTGCCAAGCTGGCCTAAC
TTCAGTCTCCACCCACTCAGTGTGGGGAAACTCCATCGCATAAAACCCCTCCCCCCAACCTAAAGACGAC
GTACTCCAAAAGCTCGAGAACTAATCGAGGTGCCTGGACGGCGCCCGGTACTCCGTGGAGTCACATGAAG
CGACGGCTGAGGACGGAAAGGCCCTTTTCCTTTGTGTGGGTGACTCACCCGCCCGCTCTCCCGAGCGCCG
CGTCCTCCATTTTGAGCTCCCTGCAGCAGGGCCGGGAAGCGGCCATCTTTCCGCTCACGCAACTGGTGCC
GACCGGGCCAGCCTTGCCGCCCAGGGCGGGGCGATACACGGCGGCGCGAGGCCAGGCACCAGAGCAGGCC
GGCCAGCTTGAGACTACCCCCGTCCGATTCTCGGTGGCCGCGCTCGCAGGCCCCGCCTCGCCGAACATGT
GCGCTGGGACGCACGGGCCCCGTCGCCGCCCGCGGCCCCAAAAACCGAAATACCAGTGTGCAGATCTTGG
CCCGCATTTACAAGACTATCTTGCCAGAAAAAAAGCGTCGCAGCAGGTCATCAAAAATTTTAAATGGCTA
GAGACTTATCGAAAGCAGCGAGACAGGCGCGAAGGTGCCACCAGATTCGCACGCGGCGGCCCCAGCGCCC
AGGCCAGGCCTCAACTCAAGCACGAGGCGAAGGGGCTCCTTAAGCGCAAGGCCTCGAACTCTCCCACCCA
CTTCCAACCCGAAGCTCGGGATCAAGAATCACGTACTGCAGCCAGGGGCGTGGAAGTAATTCAAGGCACG
CAAGGGCCATAACCCGTAAAGAGGCCAGGCCCGCGGGAACCACACACGGCACTTACCTGTGTTCTGGCGG
CAAACCCGTTGCGAAAAAGAACGTTCACGGCGACTACTGCACTTATATACGGTTCTCCCCCACCCTCGGG
AAAAAGGCGGAGCCAGTACACGACATCACTTTCCCAGTTTACCCCGCGCCACTTTCTCTAGGCACCGGTT
CAATTGCCGACCCCTCCCCCCAACTT
Features (pLannotate 1.2.2; 26 found; start..end, strand, type, name):
    522..639     -  misc_feature   cPPT/CTS: central polypurine tract and central termination sequence of HIV-1
    689..789     -  CDS            Rev (fragment): human immunodeficiency virus 1 (HIV-1) Rev protein; rev; enhances nuclear export of unspliced and incompletely spliced viral mRNAs
   1166..1399    -  misc_feature   RRE: The Rev response element (RRE) of HIV-1 allows for Rev-dependent mRNA export from the nucleus to the cytoplasm.
   1576..1914    -  CDS            HIV-1 gag (fragment): gag protein from human immunodeficiency virus 1; gag
   1898..2023    -  misc_feature   HIV-1 Ψ: packaging signal of human immunodeficiency virus type 1
   2070..2250    -  LTR            5' LTR (truncated): truncated 5' long terminal repeat (LTR) from HIV-1
   2268..2467    -  promoter       CMV promoter: human cytomegalovirus (CMV) immediate early promoter
   2468..2768    -  enhancer       CMV enhancer: human cytomegalovirus immediate early enhancer
   2782..2800    -  promoter       T7 promoter: promoter for bacteriophage T7 RNA polymerase
   2808..2963    +  CDS            lacZα (fragment): LacZα fragment of β-galactosidase; lacZ fragment
   2968..3396    +  rep_origin     f1 ori (sequence partly withheld): f1 bacteriophage origin of replication; arrow indicates direction of (+) strand synthesis
   3449..3553    +  promoter       AmpR promoter: bla
   3554..4414    +  CDS            AmpR: β-lactamase; bla; confers resistance to ampicillin, carbenicillin, and related antibiotics
   4585..5173    +  rep_origin     ori: high-copy-number ColE1/pMB1/pBR322/pUC origin of replication
   5356..5448    +  CDS            lacI (fragment): lac repressor; lacI; The lac repressor binds to the lac operator to inhibit transcription in E. coli. This inhibition can be relieved by adding lactose or isopropyl-β-D-thiogalactopyranoside (IPTG).
   5461..5482    +  protein_bind   CAP binding site: CAP binding activates transcription in the presence of cAMP. E. coli catabolite activator protein
   5497..5527    +  promoter       lac promoter: promoter for the E. coli lac operon
   5535..5551    +  protein_bind   lac operator: The lac repressor binds to the lac operator to inhibit transcription in E. coli. This inhibition can be relieved by adding lactose or isopropyl-β-D-thiogalactopyranoside (IPTG). lac repressor encoded by lacI
   5596..5614    +  promoter       T3 promoter: promoter for bacteriophage T3 RNA polymerase
   5753..5864    -  polyA_signal   bGH poly(A) signal: bovine growth hormone polyadenylation signal
   5890..6068    -  LTR            5' LTR (truncated): truncated 5' long terminal repeat (LTR) from HIV-1
   6076..6222    -  CDS            nef (fragment): NEF_HV1LA - Experimental evidence at protein level: Swiss-Prot protein existence level 1. Extracellular Nef protein targets CD4(+) T-lymphocytes for apoptosis by interacting with CXCR4 surface receptors. From Human immunodeficiency virus type 1 group M subtype B (isolate Lai) (HIV-1).
   6216..6802    -  misc_feature   WPRE: woodchuck hepatitis virus posttranscriptional regulatory element
   6835..7551    -  CDS            EGFP: EGFP is a basic (constitutively fluorescent) green fluorescent protein published in 1996, derived from Aequorea victoria. It is reported to be a rapidly-maturing weak dimer with moderate acid sensitivity.
   7591..8533    -  intron         EF-1α intron A: intron upstream of the start codon of human EF-1α
   8534..32      -  promoter       EF-1α core promoter (across the origin): core promoter for human elongation factor EF-1α
