[The description below was written by a language model from this plasmid's Addgene catalogue record and pLannotate feature annotations shown in this document.]
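Description:
pKLV2-EF1a-NucGFP is a lentiviral transfer plasmid for mammalian expression, derived from the pKLV2-EF1a-BsdCas9-W backbone by placing a synthetic 765 bp NucGFP insert between retained AscI and NotI sites. It is maintained in E. coli through a high-copy ColE1/pUC-type origin with ampicillin selection (β-lactamase under its own promoter). The bacterial portion also carries an f1 origin and cloning-vector remnants including lacZα and lacI fragments, the lac promoter/operator, and T7 and T3 promoters. No mammalian drug-selection marker is annotated, so transduced cells would presumably be identified by fluorescence.

The viral genome is transcribed from a CMV enhancer/promoter fused to a truncated HIV-1 5' LTR, an arrangement typical of Tat-independent packaging systems. This is followed by the Ψ packaging signal with a partial gag sequence, the Rev response element for Rev-dependent nuclear export of the unspliced genome, and the cPPT/CTS, which aids nuclear import in target cells. The internal expression cassette uses the human EF-1α core promoter with its intron A to drive an EGFP coding sequence, followed by a WPRE to improve transcript stability and expression. A second truncated LTR and a bGH polyadenylation signal terminate the unit.

The annotated EGFP accounts for 717 bp of the 765 bp insert. The remainder presumably encodes the nuclear-targeting element implied by the name, but the feature table does not annotate it and the record does not define it. The stated purpose is lentiviral delivery and constitutive expression of NucGFP. The associated publication concerns arginine starvation responses in ASS1-negative cancer cells, but the record does not state the construct's specific role in that work.
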