Addgene plasmid #184696: pKLV2-EF1a-NucGFP
Purpose: Lentiviral transfer plasmid for expression of NucGFP
Depositing lab: Brian Van Tine. Depositing organization: Washington University in Saint Louis. Publication: Intracellular arginine-dependent translation sensor reveals the dynamics of arginine starvation response and resistance in ASS1-negative cells. Rogers LC, Zhou J, Baker A, Schutt CR, Panda PK, Van Tine BA. Cancer Metab. 2021 Jan 21;9(1):4. doi: 10.1186/s40170-021-00238-9. PubMed 33478587.
Backbone
  Vector backbone: pKLV2-EF1a-BsdCas9-W
  Backbone manufacturer: Addgene
  Backbone size w/o insert (bp): 7953
  Vector type: Mammalian Expression, Lentiviral
Growth in bacteria
  Bacterial resistance: Ampicillin, 100 μg/mL
  Growth temperature: 37°C
  Growth strain: NEB Stable
  Copy number: High Copy
Gene/Insert
  Gene/Insert name: NucGFP
  Species: Synthetic
  Insert size (bp): 765
  Promoter: EF1a
  Cloning method: Restriction Enzyme; 5′ cloning site AscI (not destroyed); 3′ cloning site NotI (not destroyed)
  Sequencing primers: 5′ TCAAGCCTCAGACAGTGGTTC; 3′ CATAGCGTAAAAGGAGCAAC
Terms and licenses: Academic/Nonprofit Terms; Industry Terms: Not Available to Industry
How to cite: pKLV2-EF1a-NucGFP was a gift from Brian Van Tine (Addgene plasmid # 184696 ; http://n2t.net/addgene:184696 ; RRID:Addgene_184696)
